>Addgene plasmid #204106 | pBP-Tag_dsbA | addgene full sequence | sequence record 418230 | Addgene NGS Result
AAGAAGATCCTTTGATCTTTTCTACGGGGTCTGACGCTCAGTGGAACGAAAACTCACGTTAAGGGATTTT
GGTCATGAGATTATCAAAAAGGATCTTCACCTAGATCCTTTTAAATTAAAAATTAAGTTTTAAATCAATC
TAAAGTATATATGAGTAAACTTGGTCTGACAGCTCGAGGCTTGGATTCTCACCAATAAAAAACGCCCGGC
GGCAACCGAGCGTTCTGAACAAATCCAGATGGAGTTCTGAGGTCATTACTGGATCTATCAACAGGAGTCC
AAGCGAGCTCGATATCAAATTACGCCCCGCCCTGCCACTCATCGCAGTACTGTTGTAATTCATTAAGCAT
TCTGCCGACATGGAAGCCATCACAAACGGCATGATGAACCTGAATCGCCAGCGGCATCAGCACCTTGTCG
CCTTGCGTATAATATTTGCCCATGGTGAAAACGGGGGCGAAGAAGTTGTCCATATTGGCCACGTTTAAAT
CAAAACTGGTGAAACTCACCCAGGGATTGGCTGACACGAAAAACATATTCTCAATAAACCCTTTAGGGAA
ATAGGCCAGGTTTTCACCGTAACACGCCACATCTTGCGAATATATGTGTAGAAACTGCCGGAAATCGTCG
TGGTATTCACTCCAGAGCGATGAAAACGTTTCAGTTTGCTCATGGAAAACGGTGTAACAAGGGTGAACAC
TATCCCATATCACCAGCTCACCGTCTTTCATTGCCATACGAAATTCCGGATGAGCATTCATCAGGCGGGC
AAGAATGTGAATAAAGGCCGGATAAAACTTGTGCTTATTTTTCTTTACGGTCTTTAAAAAGGCCGTAATA
TCCAGCTGAACGGTCTGGTTATAGGTACATTGAGCAACTGACTGAAATGCCTCAAAATGTTCTTTACGAT
GCCATTGGGATATATCAACGGTGGTATATCCAGTGATTTTTTTCTCCATTTTAGCTTCCTTAGCTCCTGA
AAATCTCGATAACTCAAAAAATACGCCCGGTAGTGATCTTATTTCATTATGGTGAAAGTTGGAACCTCTT
ACGTGCCCGATCAACTCGAGTGCCACCTGACGTCTAAGAAACCATTATTATCATGACATTAACCTATAAA
AATAGGCGTATCACGAGGCAGAATTTCAGATAAAAAAAATCCTTAGCTTTCGCTAAGGATGATTTCGACT
TGGTCTCATAAATGAAAAAGATTTGGCTGGCGCTGGCTGGTTTAGTTTTAGCGTTTAGCGCATCGGCGGG
ACATACGAGACCAAGTCTCCGGCAAAAAAGGGCAAGGTGTCACCACCCTGCCCTTTTTCTTTAAAACCGA
AAAGATTACTTCGCGTTATGCAGGCTTCCTCGCTCACTGACTCGCTGCGCTCGGTCGTTCGGCTGTGGCG
AGCGGTATCAGCTCACTCAAAGGCGGTAATACGGTTATCCACAGAATCAGGGGATAACGCAGGAAAGAAC
ATGTGAGCAAAAGGCCAGCAAAAGGCCAGGAACCGTAAAAAGGCCGCGTTGCTGGCGTTTTTCCACAGGC
TCCGCCCCCCTGACGAGCATCACAAAAATCGACGCTCAAGTCAGAGGTGGCGAAACCCGACAGGACTATA
AAGATACCAGGCGTTTCCCCCTGGAAGCTCCCTCGTGCGCTCTCCTGTTCCGACCCTGCCGCTTACCGGA
TACCTGTCCGCCTTTCTCCCTTCGGGAAGCGTGGCGCTTTCTCATAGCTCACGCTGTAGGTATCTCAGTT
CGGTGTAGGTCGTTCGCTCCAAGCTGGGCTGTGTGCACGAACCCCCCGTTCAGCCCGACCGCTGCGCCTT
ATCCGGTAACTATCGTCTTGAGTCCAACCCGGTAAGACACGACTTATCGCCACTGGCAGCAGCCACTGGT
AACAGGATTAGCAGAGCGAGGTATGTAGGCGGTGCTACAGAGTTCTTGAAGTGGTGGCCTAACTACGGCT
ACACTAGAAGAACAGTATTTGGTATCTGCGCTCTGCTGAAGCCAGTTACCTTCGGAAAAAGAGTTGGTAG
CTCTTGATCCGGCAAACAAACCACCGCTACCAGCGGTGGTTTTTTTGTTTGCAAGCAGCAGATTACGCGC
AGAAAAAAAGGATCTC
Features (pLannotate 1.2.2; 7 found; start..end, strand, type, name):
    185..279     -  terminator     lambda t0 terminator: transcription terminator from phage lambda
    303..959     -  CDS            cat: CAT_ECOLX - Experimental evidence at protein level: Swiss-Prot protein existence level 1. This enzyme is an effector of chloramphenicol resistance in bacteria. From Escherichia coli. This protein is used as a marker in many commonly used cloning vectors, such as pACYC184.
    960..1057    -  promoter       cat promoter: promoter of the E. coli cat gene encoding chloramphenicol acetyltransferase
   1143..1186    -  terminator     bacterial terminator: putative bacterial transcription terminator
   1202..1259    +  CDS            DsbA (fragment): bacterial periplasmic oxidoreductase; dsbA
   1278..1335    +  terminator     his operon terminator: This putative transcriptin terminator from the E. coli his operon has a 2-bp deletion introduced during synthesis. Its efficiency has not been determined.
   1530..2       -  rep_origin     ori (across the origin): high-copy-number ColE1/pMB1/pBR322/pUC origin of replication
