[The description below was written by a language model from this plasmid's Addgene catalogue record and pLannotate feature annotations shown in this document.]
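Description:
pBP-Tag_dsbA is a small (about 2.1 kb) bacterial part-storage plasmid built on the iGEM pSB1C3 backbone. It carries a single modular element described in the record as a "Type 0 tag part". It replicates in E. coli from a high-copy ColE1/pUC-type origin. Selection is with chloramphenicol, through a chloramphenicol acetyltransferase (cat) gene driven by its native cat promoter and followed by the phage lambda t0 terminator.

The insert is the signal peptide of the E. coli DsbA protein, listed as a synthetic sequence with no mutations and introduced by Gibson cloning. In the feature table it appears as a fragment of under 60 nt of the dsbA coding sequence. It sits between a putative bacterial terminator upstream and the his operon terminator downstream, the insulating terminators that flank the cloning site in pSB1C3. No promoter, ribosome binding site or downstream coding sequence is annotated next to the fragment. Although the vector type is catalogued as bacterial expression, the plasmid therefore appears to hold the part rather than act as a working expression cassette.

DsbA is a periplasmic oxidoreductase, and its leader peptide is widely used as an N-terminal tag that directs fused proteins to the periplasm, generally by the co-translational SRP-dependent route. The "Type 0" label suggests a defined position in a hierarchical modular assembly scheme, in which the tag would be joined to promoter, coding and terminator parts. The record does not name the assembly standard, the flanking restriction sites or overhangs, or any intended cargo protein.
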