Addgene plasmid #204106: pBP-Tag_dsbA
Purpose: Type 0 tag part
Depositing lab: Mikhail Shapiro. Depositing organization: California Institute of Technology.
Backbone
  Vector backbone: pSB1C3
  Backbone manufacturer: iGEM
  Vector type: Bacterial Expression
Growth in bacteria
  Bacterial resistance: Chloramphenicol, 25 μg/mL
  Growth temperature: 37°C
  Growth strain: NEB Stable
  Copy number: High Copy
Gene/Insert
  Gene/Insert name: Signal peptide from E. coli DsbA protein
  Species: Synthetic
  Mutation: None
  Cloning method: Gibson Cloning
Terms and licenses: Academic/Nonprofit Terms; Industry Terms: Not Available to Industry
How to cite: pBP-Tag_dsbA was a gift from Mikhail Shapiro (Addgene plasmid # 204106 ; http://n2t.net/addgene:204106 ; RRID:Addgene_204106)
